>Addgene plasmid #218679 | pcDNA3.3_SARS2_BA.2.87.1 | addgene full sequence | sequence record 437265 | Addgene NGS Result
GAAGATCCTTTGATCTTTTCTACGGGGTCTGACGCTCAGTGGAACGAAAACTCACGTTAAGGGATTTTGG
TCATGAGATTATCAAAAAGGATCTTCACCTAGATCCTTTTAAATTAAAAATGAAGTTTTAAATCAATCTA
AAGTATATATGAGTAAACTTGGTCTGACAGTTACCAATGCTTAATCAGTGAGGCACCTATCTCAGCGATC
TGTCTATTTCGTTCATCCATAGTTGCCTGACTCCCCGTCGTGTAGATAACTACGATACGGGAGGGCTTAC
CATCTGGCCCCAGTGCTGCAATGATACCGCGAGACCCACGCTCACCGGCTCCAGATTTATCAGCAATAAA
CCAGCCAGCCGGAAGGGCCGAGCGCAGAAGTGGTCCTGCAACTTTATCCGCCTCCATCCAGTCTATTAAT
TGTTGCCGGGAAGCTAGAGTAAGTAGTTCGCCAGTTAATAGTTTGCGCAACGTTGTTGCCATTGCTACAG
GCATCGTGGTGTCACGCTCGTCGTTTGGTATGGCTTCATTCAGCTCCGGTTCCCAACGATCAAGGCGAGT
TACATGATCCCCCATGTTGTGCAAAAAAGCGGTTAGCTCCTTCGGTCCTCCGATCGTTGTCAGAAGTAAG
TTGGCCGCAGTGTTATCACTCATGGTTATGGCAGCACTGCATAATTCTCTTACTGTCATGCCATCCGTAA
GATGCTTTTCTGTGACTGGTGAGTACTCAACCAAGTCATTCTGAGAATAGTGTATGCGGCGACCGAGTTG
CTCTTGCCCGGCGTCAATACGGGATAATACCGCGCCACATAGCAGAACTTTAAAAGTGCTCATCATTGGA
AAACGTTCTTCGGGGCGAAAACTCTCAAGGATCTTACCGCTGTTGAGATCCAGTTCGATGTAACCCACTC
GTGCACCCAACTGATCTTCAGCATCTTTTACTTTCACCAGCGTTTCTGGGTGAGCAAAAACAGGAAGGCA
AAATGCCGCAAAAAAGGGAATAAGGGCGACACGGAAATGTTGAATACTCATACTCTTCATTTTTCAATAT
TATTGAAGCATTTATCAGGGTTATTGTCTCATGAGCGGATACATATTTGAATGTATTTAGAAAAATAAAC
AAATAGGGGTTCCGCGCACATTTCCCCGAAAAGTGCCACCTGACGTCGACGGATCGGGAGATCTCCCGAT
CCCCTATGGTGCACTCTCAGTACAATCTGCTCTGATGCCGCATAGTTAAGCCAGTATCTGCTCCCTGCTT
GTGTGTTGGAGGTCGCTGAGTAGTGCGCGAGCAAAATTTAAGCTACAACAAGGCAAGGCTTGACCGACAA
TTGCATGAAGAATCTGCTTAGGGTTAGGCGTTTTGCGCTGCTTCGCGATGTACGGGCCAGATATACGCGT
TGACATTGATTATTGACTAGTTATTAATAGTAATCAATTACGGGGTCATTAGTTCATAGCCCATATATGG
AGTTCCGCGTTACATAACTTACGGTAAATGGCCCGCCTGGCTGACCGCCCAACGACCCCCGCCCATTGAC
GTCAATAATGACGTATGTTCCCATAGTAACGCCAATAGGGACTTTCCATTGACGTCAATGGGTGGAGTAT
TTACGGTAAACTGCCCACTTGGCAGTACATCAAGTGTATCATATGCCAAGTACGCCCCCTATTGACGTCA
ATGACGGTAAATGGCCCGCCTGGCATTATGCCCAGTACATGACCTTATGGGACTTTCCTACTTGGCAGTA
CATCTACGTATTAGTCATCGCTATTACCATGGTGATGCGGTTTTGGCAGTACATCAATGGGCGTGGATAG
CGGTTTGACTCACGGGGATTTCCAAGTCTCCACCCCATTGACGTCAATGGGAGTTTGTTTTGGCACCAAA
ATCAACGGGACTTTCCAAAATGTCGTAACAACTCCGCCCCATTGACGCAAATGGGCGGTAGGCGTGTACG
GTGGGAGGTCTATATAAGCAGAGCTCGTTTAGTGAACCGTCAGATCGCCTGGAGACGCCATCCACGCTGT
TTTGACCTCCATAGAAGACACCGGGACCGATCCAGCCTCCGGACTGAGCTCCTTAAGGTTAACTCTAGAG
AATTCGGATCCATGTTTGTGTTCCTGGTGCTGCTGCCACTGGTGTCCAGCCAGTCCTACACCAACTCCTT
CACCAGGGGAGTCTACTACCCTGACAAGGTGTTCAGGTCCTCTGTGCTGCACAGCACCCAGGACCTGTTC
CTGCCATTCTTCAGCAATGTGACCTGGTTCCATGCCATCTCTGGCACCAATGACACCAAGAGGTTTGACA
ACCCTGTGCTGCCATTCAATGATGGAGTCTACTTTGCCAGCACAGAGAAGTTCAACATCATCAGGGGCTG
GATTTTTGGCACCACCCTGGACAGCAAGACCCAGTCCCTGCTGATTGTGAACAATGCCACCAATGCGGTG
ATTAAGGTGTGTGAGTTCCAGTTCAAGAACAACAAGTCCTTGATGGAGTCTGAGTTCAGGGTCTACTCCT
CTGCCAACAACTGTACCTTTGAATATGTGAGCCAACCATTCCTGATGGACTTGGAGGGCAAGCAGGGCAA
CTTCAAGAACCTGAGTGAGTTTGTGTTCAAGAACATTGATGGCTACTTCAAGATTTACAGCAAACACACA
CCAATCAACCTGGGTAGAGGCCTGCCACAGGGCTTCTCTGCCTTGGAACCACTGGTGGACCTGCCAATTG
GCATCAACATCACCAGGTTCCAGACCCTGCTGGCTCTGCACAGGTCCTACCTGACACCTGGAGACTCCTC
CTCTGGCTGGACAGCAGGAGCAGCAGCCTACTATGTGGGCTACCTCCAACCAAGGACCTTCCTGCTGAAA
TACAATGAGAATGGCACCATCACAGATGCTGTGGACTGTGCCCTGGACCCACTGTCTGAGACCAAGTGTA
CCCTGAAATCCTTCACAGTGGAGAAGGGCATCTACCAGACCAGCAACTTCAGGGTCCAACCAACAGAGAG
CATTGTGAGGTTTCCAAACATCACCAACCTGTGTCCATTTGACGAGGTGTTCAATGCCACCAGGTTTGCC
TCTGTCTATGCCTGGAACAGGAAGAGGATTAGCAACTGTGTGGCTGACTACTCTGTGCTCTACAACTTTG
CCCCCTTCTTCGCCTTCAAGTGTTATGGAGTGAGCCCAACCAAACTGAATGACCTGTGTTTCACCAATGT
CTATGCTGACTCCTTTGTGATTAGGGGAAATGAGGTGAGTCAGATTGCCCCTGGACAAACAGGCACCATT
GCTGACTACAACTACAAACTGCCTGATGACTTCACAGGCTGTGTGATTGCCTGGAACAGCAACAAGCTGG
ACAGCAATGGTGGAGGCAACTACAACTACATGTACAGACTGTTCAGGAAGAGCAAGCTGAAACCATTTGA
GAGGGACATCAGCACAGAGATTTACCAGGCTGGCAACACACCATGTAAAGGAGTGGCGGGCTTCAACTGT
TACTTTCCACTCCAGTCCTATGGCTTCAGACCAACCTATGGAGTGGGCCACCAACCATACAGGGTGGTGG
TGCTGTCCTTTGAACTGCTCCATGCCCCTGCCACAGTGTGTGGACCAAAGAAGAGCACCAACCTGGTGAA
GAACAAGTGTGTGAACTTCAACTTCAATGGACTGACAGGCACAGGAGTGCTGACAGAGAGCAACAAGAAG
TTCCTGCCATTCCAACAGTTTGGCAGGGACATTGCTGACACCACAGATGCTGTGAGGGACCCACAGACCT
TGGAGATTCTGGACATCACACCATGTTCCTTTGGAGGAGTGTCTGTGATTACACCTGGCACCAACACCAG
CAACCAGGTGGCTGTGCTCTACCAGGGTGTGAACTGTACTGAGGTGTCTGTGGCTATCCATGCTGACCAA
CTTACACCAACCTGGAGGGTCTACAGCACAGGCAGCAATGGCTTCCAGACCAGGGCTGGCTGTCTGATTG
GAGCAGAGTATGTGAACAACTCCTATGAGTGTGACATCCCAATTGGAGCAGGCATCTGTGCCTCCTACCA
GACCCAGACCAGGAGCCATAGGAGGGCAAGGTCTGTGGCAAGCCAGCCTATCATTGCCTACACAATGAGT
CTGGGAGCAGAGAACTCTGTGGCTTACAGCAACAACAGCATTGCCATCCCAACCAACTTCACCATCTCTG
TGACCACAGAAATTCTGCCTGTGAGTATGACCAAGACCTCTGTGGACTGTACAATGTATATCTGTGGAGA
CAGCACAGAGTGTAGCAACCTGCTGCTCCAATATGGCTCCTTCTGTACCCAACTTAAGAGGGCTCTGACA
GGCATTGCTGTGGAACAGGACAAGAACACCCAGGAGGTGTTTGCCCAGGTGAAGCAGATTTACAAGATAC
CTCCAATCAAGCACTTTGGAGGCTTCAACTTCAGCCAGATTCTGCCTGACCCAAGCAAGCCAAGCAAGAG
GTCCTTCATTGAGGACCTGCTGTTCAACAAGGTGACCCTGGCTGATGCTGGCTTCATCAAGCAATATGGA
GACTGTCTGGGAGACATTGCTGCAAGGGACCTGATTTGTGCCCAGAAGTTCAATGGACTGACCGTGCTGC
CTCCACTGCTGACAGATGAGATGATTGCCCAATACACCTCTGCCCTGCTGGCTGGCACCATCACCTCTGG
CTGGACCTTTGGAGCAGGAGCAGCCCTCCAAATCCCATTTGCTATGCAGATGGCTTACAGGTTCAATGGC
ATTGGAGTGACCCAGAATGTGCTCTATGAGAACCAGAAACTGATTGCCAACCAGTTCAACTCTGCCATTG
GCAAGATTCAGGGCTCCCTGTCCAGCACAGCCTCTGCCCTGGGCAAACTCCAAGATGTGGTGAACCATAA
TGCCCAGGCTCTGAACACCCTGGTGAAGCAACTTTCCAGCAAGTTTGGAGCCATCTCCTCTGTGCTGAAT
GACATCCTGAGCAGACTGGACAAGGTGGAGGCTGAGGTCCAGATTGACAGACTGATTACAGGCAGACTCC
AATCCCTCCAAACCTATGTGACCCAACAACTTATCAGGGCTGCTGAGATTAGGGCATCTGCCAACCTGGC
TGCCACCAAGATGAGTGAGTGTGTGCTGGGACAAAGCAAGAGGGTGGACTTCTGTGGCAAGGGCTACCAC
CTGATGAGTTTTCCACAGTCTGCCCCTCATGGAGTGGTGTTCCTGCATGTGACCTATGTGCCTGCCCAGG
AGAAGAACTTCACCACAGCCCCTGCCATCTGCCATGATGGCAAGGCTCACTTTCCAAGGGAGGGAGTGTT
TGTGAGCAATGGCACCCACTGGTTTGTGACCCAGAGGAACTTCTATGAACCACAGATTATCACCACAGAC
AACACCTTTGTGTCTGGCAACTGTGATGTGGTGATTGGCATTGTGAACAACACAGTCTATGACCCACTCC
AACCTGAACTGGACTCCTTCAAGGAGGAACTGGACAAATACTTCAAGAACCACACCAGCCCTGATGTGGA
CCTGGGAGACATCTCTGGCATCAATGCCTCTGTGGTGAACATCCAGAAGGAGATTGACAGACTGAATGAG
GTGGCTAAGAACCTGAATGAGTCCCTGATTGACCTCCAAGAACTGGGCAAATATGAACAATACATCAAGT
GGCCATGGTACATCTGGCTGGGCTTCATTGCTGGACTGATTGCCATTGTGATGGTGACCATAATGCTGTG
TTGTATGACCTCCTGTTGTTCCTGTCTGAAAGGCTGTTGTTCCTGTGGCTCCTGTTGTAAGTGACTCGAG
CCATGGAAGCTTGATATCTAACTGACTGAACCGGTGGTACCAAACGGGGGAGGCTAACTGAAACACGGAA
GGAGACAATACCGGAAGGAACCCGCGCTATGACGGCAATAAAAAGACAGAATAAAACGCACGGGTGTTGG
GTCGTTTGTTCATAAACGCGGGGTTCGGTCCCAGGGCTGGCACTCTGTCGATACCCCACCGAGACCCCAT
TGGGGCCAATACGCCCGCGTTTCTTCCTTTTCCCCACCCCACCCCCCAAGTTCGGGTGAAGGCCCAGGGC
TCGCAGCCAACGTCGGGGCGGCAGGCCCTGCCATAGCAGATCTGCGCAGCTGGGGCTCTAGGGGGTATCC
CC
[124 nt withheld, positions 6163-6286]
C
[91 nt withheld, positions 6288-6378]
A
[49 nt withheld, positions 6380-6428]
CCTTTGACGTTGGAGTCCACGTTCTTT
[37 nt withheld, positions 6456-6492]
ACCCTATCTCGGTCTATTCTTTTGATTTATAAGGGATTTTGCCGATTTCGGCCTATTGGTTAAAAAATGA
GCTGATTTAACAAAAATTTAACGCGAATTAATTCTGTGGAATGTGTGTCAGTTAGGGTGTGGAAAGTCCC
CAGGCTCCCCAGCAGGCAGAAGTATGCAAAGCATGCATCTCAATTAGTCAGCAACCAGGTGTGGAAAGTC
CCCAGGCTCCCCAGCAGGCAGAAGTATGCAAAGCATGCATCTCAATTAGTCAGCAACCATAGTCCCGCCC
CTAACTCCGCCCATCCCGCCCCTAACTCCGCCCAGTTCCGCCCATTCTCCGCCCCATGGCTGACTAATTT
TTTTTATTTATGCAGAGGCCGAGGCCGCCTCTGCCTCTGAGCTATTCCAGAAGTAGTGAGGAGGCTTTTT
TGGAGGCCTAGGCTTTTGCAAAAAGCTCCCGGGAGCTTGTATATCCATTTTCGGATCTGATCAAGAGACA
GGATGAGGATCGTTTCGCATGATTGAACAAGATGGATTGCACGCAGGTTCTCCGGCCGCTTGGGTGGAGA
GGCTATTCGGCTATGACTGGGCACAACAGACAATCGGCTGCTCTGATGCCGCCGTGTTCCGGCTGTCAGC
GCAGGGGCGCCCGGTTCTTTTTGTCAAGACCGACCTGTCCGGTGCCCTGAATGAACTGCAGGACGAGGCA
GCGCGGCTATCGTGGCTGGCCACGACGGGCGTTCCTTGCGCAGCTGTGCTCGACGTTGTCACTGAAGCGG
GAAGGGACTGGCTGCTATTGGGCGAAGTGCCGGGGCAGGATCTCCTGTCATCTCACCTTGCTCCTGCCGA
GAAAGTATCCATCATGGCTGATGCAATGCGGCGGCTGCATACGCTTGATCCGGCTACCTGCCCATTCGAC
CACCAAGCGAAACATCGCATCGAGCGAGCACGTACTCGGATGGAAGCCGGTCTTGTCGATCAGGATGATC
TGGACGAAGAGCATCAGGGGCTCGCGCCAGCCGAACTGTTCGCCAGGCTCAAGGCGCGCATGCCCGACGG
CGAGGATCTCGTCGTGACCCATGGCGATGCCTGCTTGCCGAATATCATGGTGGAAAATGGCCGCTTTTCT
GGATTCATCGACTGTGGCCGGCTGGGTGTGGCGGACCGCTATCAGGACATAGCGTTGGCTACCCGTGATA
TTGCTGAAGAGCTTGGCGGCGAATGGGCTGACCGCTTCCTCGTGCTTTACGGTATCGCCGCTCCCGATTC
GCAGCGCATCGCCTTCTATCGCCTTCTTGACGAGTTCTTCTGAGCGGGACTCTGGGGTTCGCGAAATGAC
CGACCAAGCGACGCCCAACCTGCCATCACGAGATTTCGATTCCACCGCCGCCTTCTATGAAAGGTTGGGC
TTCGGAATCGTTTTCCGGGACGCCGGCTGGATGATCCTCCAGCGCGGGGATCTCATGCTGGAGTTCTTCG
CCCACCCCAACTTGTTTATTGCAGCTTATAATGGTTACAAATAAAGCAATAGCATCACAAATTTCACAAA
TAAAGCATTTTTTTCACTGCATTCTAGTTGTGGTTTGTCCAAACTCATCAATGTATCTTATCATGTCTGT
ATACCGTCGACCTCTAGCTAGAGCTTGGCGTAATCATGGTCATAGCTGTTTCCTGTGTGAAATTGTTATC
CGCTCACAATTCCACACAACATACGAGCCGGAAGCATAAAGTGTAAAGCCTGGGGTGCCTAATGAGTGAG
CTAACTCACATTAATTGCGTTGCGCTCACTGCCCGCTTTCCAGTCGGGAAACCTGTCGTGCCAGCTGCAT
TAATGAATCGGCCAACGCGCGGGGAGAGGCGGTTTGCGTATTGGGCGCTCTTCCGCTTCCTCGCTCACTG
ACTCGCTGCGCTCGGTCGTTCGGCTGCGGCGAGCGGTATCAGCTCACTCAAAGGCGGTAATACGGTTATC
CACAGAATCAGGGGATAACGCAGGAAAGAACATGTGAGCAAAAGGCCAGCAAAAGGCCAGGAACCGTAAA
AAGGCCGCGTTGCTGGCGTTTTTCCATAGGCTCCGCCCCCCTGACGAGCATCACAAAAATCGACGCTCAA
GTCAGAGGTGGCGAAACCCGACAGGACTATAAAGATACCAGGCGTTTCCCCCTGGAAGCTCCCTCGTGCG
CTCTCCTGTTCCGACCCTGCCGCTTACCGGATACCTGTCCGCCTTTCTCCCTTCGGGAAGCGTGGCGCTT
TCTCATAGCTCACGCTGTAGGTATCTCAGTTCGGTGTAGGTCGTTCGCTCCAAGCTGGGCTGTGTGCACG
AACCCCCCGTTCAGCCCGACCGCTGCGCCTTATCCGGTAACTATCGTCTTGAGTCCAACCCGGTAAGACA
CGACTTATCGCCACTGGCAGCAGCCACTGGTAACAGGATTAGCAGAGCGAGGTATGTAGGCGGTGCTACA
GAGTTCTTGAAGTGGTGGCCTAACTACGGCTACACTAGAAGAACAGTATTTGGTATCTGCGCTCTGCTGA
AGCCAGTTACCTTCGGAAAAAGAGTTGGTAGCTCTTGATCCGGCAAACAAACCACCGCTGGTAGCGGTGG
TTTTTTTGTTTGCAAGCAGCAGATTACGCGCAGAAAAAAAGGATCTCAA
Features (pLannotate 1.2.2; 18 found; start..end, strand, type, name):
    171..1031    -  CDS            AmpR: β-lactamase; bla; confers resistance to ampicillin, carbenicillin, and related antibiotics
   1032..1136    -  promoter       AmpR promoter: bla
   1195..1247    -  misc_feature   bom (fragment): basis of mobility region from pBR322
   1402..1781    +  enhancer       CMV enhancer: human cytomegalovirus immediate early enhancer
   1782..1985    +  promoter       CMV promoter: human cytomegalovirus (CMV) immediate early promoter
   2112..5801    +  CDS            S: SPIKE_SARS2 - Experimental evidence at protein level: Swiss-Prot protein existence level 1. [Spike glycoprotein]: May down-regulate host tetherin (BST2) by lysosomal degradation, thereby counteracting its antiviral activity. From Severe acute respiratory syndrome coronavirus 2 (2019-nCoV) (SARS-CoV-2).
   5913..5961    +  polyA_signal   HSV TK poly(A) signal: herpes simplex virus thymidine kinase polyadenylation signal (Cole and Stacy, 1985)
   6052..6068    -  polyA_signal   bGH poly(A) signal (fragment): bovine growth hormone polyadenylation signal
   6163..6591    +  rep_origin     f1 ori (sequence partly withheld): f1 bacteriophage origin of replication; arrow indicates direction of (+) strand synthesis
   6605..6934    +  promoter       SV40 promoter: SV40 enhancer and early promoter
   7001..7792    +  CDS            neo: KKA2_KLEPN - Also known as kan, nptII. Experimental evidence at protein level: Swiss-Prot protein existence level 1. Resistance to kanamycin, neomycin, paromomycin, ribostamycin, butirosin and gentamicin B. From Klebsiella pneumoniae.
   7818..7976    +  CDS            ble (fragment): BLE_KLEPN - Experimental evidence at protein level: Swiss-Prot protein existence level 1. Binding protein with a strong affinity to the bleomycin family of antibiotics. Binds to CL990; an antimitotic-antibiotic compound. From Klebsiella pneumoniae.
   7971..8092    +  polyA_signal   SV40 poly(A) signal: SV40 polyadenylation signal
   8165..8181    -  protein_bind   lac operator: The lac repressor binds to the lac operator to inhibit transcription in E. coli. This inhibition can be relieved by adding lactose or isopropyl-β-D-thiogalactopyranoside (IPTG). lac repressor encoded by lacI
   8189..8219    -  promoter       lac promoter: promoter for the E. coli lac operon
   8234..8255    -  protein_bind   CAP binding site: CAP binding activates transcription in the presence of cAMP. E. coli catabolite activator protein
   8268..8360    -  CDS            lacI (fragment): lac repressor; lacI; The lac repressor binds to the lac operator to inhibit transcription in E. coli. This inhibition can be relieved by adding lactose or isopropyl-β-D-thiogalactopyranoside (IPTG).
   8543..9131    -  rep_origin     ori: high-copy-number ColE1/pMB1/pBR322/pUC origin of replication
