[The description below was written by a language model from this plasmid's Addgene catalogue record and pLannotate feature annotations shown in this document.]
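Description:
pcDNA3.3_SARS2_BA.2.87.1 is a mammalian expression plasmid built on the pcDNA3.3 backbone that encodes the spike glycoprotein of the SARS-CoV-2 BA.2.87.1 lineage. The sequenced record is about 9.1 kb, in line with the catalogue figure of roughly 9.2 kb. In E. coli it is maintained at high copy number through a ColE1/pUC-type origin and selected with ampicillin via the β-lactamase gene and its native promoter. An f1 phage origin is also present, along with backbone remnants that have no evident functional role here: a bom fragment, lac promoter/operator and CAP-site sequences, a lacI fragment, and short fragments of ble and of the bGH polyadenylation signal.

The payload is a single expression cassette. The human cytomegalovirus immediate-early enhancer and promoter drive a spike open reading frame of about 3.7 kb, which was inserted by Gibson assembly and is followed by the herpes simplex virus thymidine kinase polyadenylation signal. No epitope tag or reporter is annotated, and the record does not state whether the coding sequence is codon-optimised or carries a cytoplasmic tail truncation; it notes only that part of the plasmid came from a synthesised source. A second cassette, made up of the SV40 enhancer/early promoter, the neo (nptII) gene and the SV40 poly(A) signal, would allow G418 selection of stably transfected mammalian cells.

The stated purpose is to express BA.2.87.1 spike for pseudovirus production. In that setting the plasmid supplies the envelope protein in trans in transfected producer cells, so that spike is incorporated onto reporter-bearing viral particles. Such particles are commonly used for entry and antibody neutralisation assays.
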