Addgene plasmid #218679: pcDNA3.3_SARS2_BA.2.87.1
Purpose: expressing SARS-CoV-2 BA.2.87.1 spike protein for pseudovirus production
Depositing lab: David Nemazee. Depositing organization: Scripps California (The Scripps Research Institute).
Backbone
  Vector backbone: pcDNA3.3
  Backbone size w/o insert (bp): 5500
  Total vector size (bp): 9200
  Vector type: Mammalian Expression
Growth in bacteria
  Bacterial resistance: Ampicillin, 100 μg/mL
  Growth temperature: 37°C
  Growth strain: DH5alpha
  Copy number: High Copy
Gene/Insert
  Gene/Insert name: Spike (BA.2.87.1)
  Species: SARS-CoV-2
  Insert size (bp): 3800
  Promoter: CMV
  Cloning method: Gibson Cloning
  Sequencing primers: 5′ CMV-F; 3′ TK_pA-R
Resource information
  A portion of this plasmid was derived from a plasmid made by: synthesized by Burton lab
Terms and licenses: Academic/Nonprofit Terms; Industry Terms: Not Available to Industry
How to cite: pcDNA3.3_SARS2_BA.2.87.1 was a gift from David Nemazee (Addgene plasmid # 218679 ; http://n2t.net/addgene:218679 ; RRID:Addgene_218679)
